Addgene plasmid #118088: p5-39
Purpose: FKBP-TSGGSG-Split C-terminal T7 RNAP expression plasmid
Depositing lab: Bryan Dickinson. Depositing organization: University of Chicago. Publication: Evolution of a split RNA polymerase as a versatile biosensor platform. Pu J, Zinkus-Boltz J, Dickinson BC. Nat Chem Biol. 2017 Apr;13(4):432-438. doi: 10.1038/nchembio.2299. Epub 2017 Feb 13. PubMed 28192413.
Backbone
  Vector backbone: custom
  Total vector size (bp): 5469
  Vector type: Synthetic Biology
Growth in bacteria
  Bacterial resistance: Chloramphenicol, 25 μg/mL
  Growth temperature: 37°C
  Growth strain: DH5alpha
  Copy number: Unknown
Gene/Insert
  Gene/Insert name: FKBP-TSGGSG-Split C-terminal T7 RNAP expression plasmid
  Cloning method: Gibson Cloning
  Sequencing primers: 5′ ctataatcacggcagaaaagtccacattg; 3′ ccactcatcgcagtactgttgtaattcattaagc
Terms and licenses: Academic/Nonprofit Terms; Industry Terms: Not Available to Industry
How to cite: p5-39 was a gift from Bryan Dickinson (Addgene plasmid # 118088 ; http://n2t.net/addgene:118088 ; RRID:Addgene_118088)
