[The description below was written by a language model from this plasmid's Addgene catalogue record and pLannotate feature annotations shown in this document.]
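Description:
p5-39 is a 5,469 bp custom bacterial expression plasmid, catalogued as a synthetic biology vector, that produces one half of a split T7 RNA polymerase biosensor. It replicates in E. coli from a CloDF13 (CDF) origin, which is compatible with other common origin classes and so allows the plasmid to be maintained alongside partner plasmids in the same cell. Selection is by chloramphenicol, through a chloramphenicol acetyltransferase gene driven by its own cat promoter.

The payload is a single fusion open reading frame under the araBAD promoter, with the divergently oriented araC regulator gene also carried on the plasmid, so expression is inducible with L-arabinose. The coding region begins with human FKBP12 (FKBP1A), followed by a short flexible TSGGSG linker and then a large C-terminal fragment of T7 RNA polymerase. A bidirectional tonB terminator closes the transcription unit, and an rrnB T1 terminator sits between the origin region and araC, insulating the cassette from read-through.

On its own the C-terminal polymerase fragment is not expected to be active; the design relies on reassembly with a complementary N-terminal fragment supplied from another construct. Because FKBP is a standard chemically induced dimerisation domain (classically paired with FRB in the presence of rapamycin), fusing it to the polymerase fragment makes reconstitution, and therefore transcription from a T7 promoter-driven reporter, dependent on the interaction between the fused partners. The record does not name the partner or reporter plasmids, but the stated purpose and associated work place the plasmid in a platform that uses an evolved split RNA polymerase as a proximity-dependent biosensor in bacteria.
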