Features (pLannotate 1.2.2; 9 found; start..end, strand, type, name):
    120..285     +  promoter       araBAD promoter: araBAD; promoter of the L-arabinose operon of E. coli; the araC regulatory gene is transcribed in the opposite direction (Guzman et al., 1995)
    335..658     +  CDS            FKBP1A: FKB1A_HUMAN - Also known as FKBP1, FKBP12. Experimental evidence at protein level: Swiss-Prot protein existence level 1. Keeps in an inactive conformation TGFBR1, the TGF-beta type I serine/threonine kinase receptor, preventing TGF-beta receptor activation in absence of ligand. Recruits SMAD7 to ACVR1B which prevents the association of SMAD2 and SMAD3 with the activin receptor complex, thereby blocking the activin signal. May modulate the RYR1 calcium channel activity. PPIases accelerate the folding of proteins. It catalyzes the cis-trans isomerization of proline imidic peptide bonds in oligop
    677..2788    +  CDS            RPOL_BPT7 (fragment): Experimental evidence at protein level: Swiss-Prot protein existence level 1. Highly processive DNA-dependent RNA polymerase that catalyzes the transcription of class II and class III viral genes. Recognizes a specific promoter sequence and enters first into an 'abortive phase' where very short transcripts are synthesized and released before proceeding to the processive transcription of long RNA chains. Unwinds the double-stranded DNA to expose the coding strand for templating. Participates in the initiation of viral DNA replication presumably by making primers accessible to the DNA polymerase
   2818..2849    +  terminator     tonB terminator: bidirectional E. coli tonB-P14 transcription terminator
   2865..3524    -  CDS            CmR: chloramphenicol acetyltransferase; cat; confers resistance to chloramphenicol
   3525..3622    -  promoter       cat promoter: promoter of the E. coli cat gene encoding chloramphenicol acetyltransferase
   3677..4415    -  rep_origin     CloDF13 ori: Plasmids containing the CloDF13 (CDF) origin of replication can be propagated in E. coli cells that contain additional plasmids with compatible origins.
   4505..4550    +  terminator     rrnB T1 terminator: transcription terminator T1 from the E. coli rrnB gene
   4565..5443    -  CDS            araC: L-arabinose regulatory protein; araC
>Addgene plasmid #118088 | p5-39 | addgene full sequence | sequence record 227372 | Addgene NGS Result
AAGAAACCAATTGTCCATATTGCATCAGACATTGCCGTCACTGCGTCTTTTACTGGCTCTTCTCGCTAAC
CCAACCGGTAACCCCGCTTATTAAAAGCATTCTGTAACAAAGCGGGACCAAAGCCATGACAAAAACGCGT
AACAAAAGTGTCTATAATCACGGCAGAAAAGTCCACATTGATTATTTGCACGGCGTCACACTTTGCTATG
CCATAGCATTTTTATCCATAAGATTAGCGGATCCTACCTGACGCTTTTTATCGCAACTCTCTACTGTTTC
TCCATACCCGTTTTTTTGGACGCGTACAACTCAAGTCTGACATAAATGACCGCTATGGGAGTTCAGGTAG
AGACAATTAGTCCTGGGGATGGCCGCACATTTCCGAAACGCGGCCAAACCTGTGTGGTACACTATACAGG
AATGTTGGAAGATGGCAAAAAGTTTGATTCCAGTCGTGATCGCAACAAGCCTTTTAAATTTATGTTGGGA
AAACAGGAGGTAATTCGCGGTTGGGAGGAAGGTGTCGCACAAATGTCCGTGGGTCAACGCGCCAAGTTGA
CGATCTCACCTGATTACGCTTACGGAGCCACCGGCCATCCTGGCATTATTCCCCCACATGCCACTTTGGT
CTTTGATGTTGAACTTTTAAAGTTAGAAACGTCGGGTGGAAGCGGTAAAGCATTTATGCAAGTTGTCGAG
GCTGACATGCTCTCTAAGGGTCTACTCGGTGGCGAGGCGTGGTCTTCGTGGCATAAGGAAGACTCTATTC
ATGTAGGAGTACGCTGCATCGAGATGCTCATTGAGTCAACCGGAATGGTTAGCTTACACCGCCAAAATGC
TGGCGTAGTAGGTCAAGACTCTGAGACTATCGAACTCGCACCTGAATACGCTGAGGCTATCGCAACCCGT
GCAGGTGCGCTGGCTGGCATCTCTCCGATGTTCCAACCTTGCGTAGTTCCTCCTAAGCCGTGGACTGGCA
TTACTGGTGGTGGCTATTGGGCTAACGGTCGTCGTCCTCTGGCGCTGGTGCGTACTCACAGTAAGAAAGC
ACTGATGCGCTACGAAGACGTTTACATGCCTGAGGTGTACAAAGCGATTAACATTGCGCAAAACACCGCA
TGGAAAATCAACAAGAAAGTCCTAGCGGTCGCCAACGTAATCACCAAGTGGAAGCATTGTCCGGTCGAGG
ACATCCCTGCGATTGAGCGTGAAGAACTCCCGATGAAACCGGAAGACATCGACATGAATCCTGAGGCTCT
CACCGCGTGGAAACGTGCTGCCGCTGCTGTGTACCGCAAGGACAAGGCTCGCAAGTCTCGCCGTATCAGC
CTTGAGTTCATGCTTGAGCAAGCCAATAAGTTTGCTAACCATAAGGCCATCTGGTTCCCTTACAACATGG
ACTGGCGCGGTCGTGTTTACGCTGTGTCAATGTTCAACCCGCAAGGTAACGATATGACCAAAGGACTGCT
TACGCTGGCGAAAGGTAAACCAATCGGTAAGGAAGGTTACTACTGGCTGAAAATCCACGGTGCAAACTGT
GCGGGTGTCGATAAGGTTCCGTTCCCTGAGCGCATCAAGTTCATTGAGGAAAACCACGAGAACATCATGG
CTTGCGCTAAGTCTCCACTGGAGAACACTTGGTGGGCTGAGCAAGATTCTCCGTTCTGCTTCCTTGCGTT
CTGCTTTGAGTACGCTGGGGTACAGCACCACGGCCTGAGCTATAACTGCTCCCTTCCGCTGGCGTTTGAC
GGGTCTTGCTCTGGCATCCAGCACTTCTCCGCGATGCTCCGAGATGAGGTAGGTGGTCGCGCGGTTAACT
TGCTTCCTAGTGAAACCGTTCAGGACATCTACGGGATTGTTGCTAAGAAAGTCAACGAGATTCTACAAGC
AGACGCAATCAATGGGACCGATAACGAAGTAGTTACCGTGACCGATGAGAACACTGGTGAAATCTCTGAG
AAAGTCAAGCTGGGCACTAAGGCACTGGCTGGTCAATGGCTGGCTTACGGTGTTACTCGCAGTGTGACTA
AGCGTTCAGTCATGACGCTGGCTTACGGGTCCAAAGAGTTCGGCTTCCGTCAACAAGTGCTGGAAGATAC
CATTCAGCCAGCTATTGATTCCGGCAAGGGTCTGATGTTCACTCAGCCGAATCAGGCTGCTGGATACATG
GCTAAGCTGATTTGGGAATCTGTGAGCGTGACGGTGGTAGCTGCGGTTGAAGCAATGAACTGGCTTAAGT
CTGCTGCTAAGCTGCTGGCTGCTGAGGTCAAAGATAAGAAGACTGGAGAGATTCTTCGCAAGCGTTGCGC
TGTGCATTGGGTAACTCCTGATGGTTTCCCTGTGTGGCAGGAATACAAGAAGCCTATTCAGACGCGCTTG
AACCTGATGTTCCTCGGTCAGTTCCGCTTACAGCCTACCATTAACACCAACAAAGATAGCGAGATTGATG
CACACAAACAGGAGTCTGGTATCGCTCCTAACTTTGTACACAGCCAAGACGGTAGCCACCTTCGTAAGAC
TGTAGTGTGGGCACACGAGAAGTACGGAATCGAATCTTTTGCACTGATTCACGACTCCTTCGGTACCATT
CCGGCTGACGCTGCGAACCTGTTCAAAGCAGTGCGCGAAACTATGGTTGACACATATGAGTCTTGTGATG
TACTGGCTGATTTCTACGACCAGTTCGCTGACCAGTTGCACGAGTCTCAATTGGACAAAATGCCAGCACT
TCCGGCTAAAGGTAACTTGAACCTCCGTGACATCTTAGAGTCGGACTTCGCGTTCGCGTAAACTTAATTA
ACGGCACTCCTCAGCCAAGTCAAAAGCCTCCGACCGGAGGCTTTTGACTACATGCCCATGGCGTTTACGC
CCCGCCCTGCCACTCATCGCAGTACTGTTGTAATTCATTAAGCATTCTGCCGACATGGAAGCCATCACAA
ACGGCATGATGAACCTGAATCGCCAGCGGCATCAGCACCTTGTCGCCTTGCGTATAATATTTGCCCATAG
TGAAAACGGGGGCGAAGAAGTTGTCCATATTGGCCACGTTTAAATCAAAACTGGTGAAACTCACCCAGGG
ATTGGCTGAGACGAAAAACATATTCTCAATAAACCCTTTAGGGAAATAGGCCAGGTTTTCACCGTAACAC
GCCACATCTTGCGAATATATGTGTAGAAACTGCCGGAAATCGTCGTGGTATTCACTCCAGAGCGATGAAA
ACGTTTCAGTTTGCTCATGGAAAACGGTGTAACAAGGGTGAACACTATCCCATATCACCAGCTCACCGTC
TTTCATTGCCATACGGAACTCCGGATGAGCATTCATCAGGCGGGCAAGAATGTGAATAAAGGCCGGATAA
AACTTGTGCTTATTTTTCTTTACGGTCTTTAAAAAGGCCGTAATATCCAGCTGAACGGTCTGGTTATAGG
TACATTGAGTAACTGACTGAAATGCCTCAAAATGTTCTTTACGATGCCATTGGGATATATCAACGGTGGT
ATATCCAGTGATTTTTTTCTCCATTTTAGCTTCCTTAGCTCCTGAAAATCTCGATAACTCAAAAAATACG
CCCGGTAGTGATCTTATTTCATTATGGTGAAAGTTGGAACCTCTTACGTGCCAAGCCAAATAGGCCGTCA
CTCGGTCGCTACGCTCCGGGCGTGAGACTGCGGCGGGCGCTGCGGACACATACAAAGTTACCCACAGATT
CCGTGGATAAGCAGGGGACTAACATGTGAGGCAAAACAGCAGGGCCGCGCCGGTGGCGTTTTTCCATAGG
CTCCGCCCTCCTGCCAGAGTTCACATAAACAGACGCTTTTCCGGTGCATCTGTGGGAGCCGTGAGGCTCA
ACCATGAATCTGACAGTACGGGCGAAACCCGACAGGACTTAAAGATCCCCACCGTTTCCGGCGGGTCGCT
CCCTCTTGCGCTCTCCTGTTCCGACCCTGCCGTTTACCGGATACCTGTTCCGCCTTTCTCCCTTACGGGA
AGTGTGGCGCTTTCTCATAGCTCACACACTGGTATCTCGGCTCGGTGTAGGTCGTTCGCTCCAAGCTGGG
CTGTAAGCAAGAACTCCCCGTTCAGCCCGACTGCTGCGCCTTATCCGGTAACTGTTCACTTGAGTCCAAC
CCGGAAAAGCACGGTAAAACGCCACTGGCAGCAGCCATTGGTAACTGGGAGTTCGCAGAGGATTTGTTTA
GCTAAACACGCGGTTGCTCTTGAAGTGTGCGCCAAAGTCCGGCTACACTGGAAGGACAGATTTGGTTGCT
GTGCTCTGCGAAAGCCAGTTACCACGGTTAAGCAGTTCCCCAACTGACTTAACCTTCGATCAAACCACCT
CCCCAGGTGGTTTTTTCGTTTACAGGGCAAAAGATTACGCGCAGAAAAAAAGGATCTCAAGAAGATCCTT
TGATCTTTTCTACTGAACCGCTCTAGATTTCAGTGCAATTTATCTCTTCAAATGTAGCACCTGAAGTCAG
CCCAGGAGGAAGAGGACATCCGGTCAAATAAAACGAAAGGCTCAGTCGAAAGACTGGGCCTTTCGTTTTA
GACTTAGGGACCCTTTATGACAACTTGACGGCTACATCATTCACTTTTTCTTCACAACCGGCACGGAACT
CGCTCGGGCTGGCCCCGGTGCATTTTTTAAATACCCGCGAGAAATAGAGTTGATCGTCAAAACCAACATT
GCGACCGACGGTGGCGATAGGCATCCGGGTGGTGCTCAAAAGCAGCTTCGCCTGGCTGATACGTTGGTCC
TCGCGCCAGCTTAAGACGCTAATCCCTAACTGCTGGCGGAAAAGATGTGACAGACGCGACGGCGACAAGC
AAACATGCTGTGCGACGCTGGCGATATCAAAATTGCTGTCTGCCAGGTGATCGCTGATGTACTGACAAGC
CTCGCGTACCCGATTATCCATCGGTGGATGGAGCGACTCGTTAATCGCTTCCATGCGCCGCAGTAACAAT
TGCTCAAGCAGATTTATCGCCAGCAGCTCCGAATAGCGCCCTTCCCCTTGCCCGGCGTTAATGATTTGCC
CAAACAGGTCGCTGAAATGCGGCTGGTGCGCTTCATCCGGGCGAAAGAACCCCGTATTGGCAAATATTGA
CGGCCAGTTAAGCCATTCATGCCAGTAGGCGCGCGGACGAAAGTAAACCCACTGGTGATACCATTCGCGA
GCCTCCGGATGACGACCGTAGTGATGAATCTCTCCTGGCGGGAACAGCAAAATATCACCCGGTCGGCAAA
CAAATTCTCGTCCCTGATTTTTCACCACCCCCTGACCGCGAATGGTGAGATTGAGAATATAACCTTTCAT
TCCCAGCGGTCGGTCGATAAAAAAATCGAGATAACCGTTGGCCTCAATCGGCGTTAAACCCGCCACCAGA
TGGGCATTAAACGAGTATCCCGGCAGCAGGGGATCATTTTGCGCTTCAGCCATACTTTTCATACTCCCAC
CATTCAGAG
